Addgene plasmid #250174: pAAV Syn-Nrxn-CIBN-V5-TurboID-NES
Purpose: Membrane-TurboID variant for neuron expression
Depositing lab: Christina Kim.
Backbone
  Vector backbone: AAV
  Vector type: Mammalian Expression, AAV
Growth in bacteria
  Bacterial resistance: Ampicillin, 100 μg/mL
  Growth temperature: 37°C
  Growth strain: NEB Stable
  Copy number: Unknown
Gene/Insert
  Gene/Insert name: Nrxn
  Species: H. sapiens (human)
  Entrez Gene: NRXN1 (a.k.a. Hs.22998, PTHSL2, SCZD17)
  Promoter: hSyn
  Tag / fusion protein: CIBN-V5-TurboID-NES (C terminal on insert)
  Cloning method: Gibson Cloning
  Sequencing primers: 5′ actcagcgctgcctcagtctgc
Terms and licenses: Academic/Nonprofit Terms; Industry Terms: Not Available to Industry
How to cite: pAAV Syn-Nrxn-CIBN-V5-TurboID-NES was a gift from Christina Kim (Addgene plasmid # 250174 ; http://n2t.net/addgene:250174 ; RRID:Addgene_250174)
