[The description below was written by a language model from this plasmid's Addgene catalogue record and pLannotate feature annotations shown in this document.]
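Description:
pAAV Syn-Nrxn-CIBN-V5-TurboID-NES is a 5.6 kb adeno-associated virus transfer plasmid for expressing a membrane-anchored TurboID proximity-labelling enzyme in neurons. It is propagated in E. coli through a high-copy ColE1/pUC-type origin with ampicillin selection (β-lactamase under its own promoter). The backbone also carries an f1 phage origin and small remnants of the pBR322 bom and rop regions. The expression cassette lies between AAV2 inverted terminal repeats, which allow it to be packaged into recombinant AAV particles. The downstream ITR is annotated in full, whereas only two short ITR fragments were detected upstream. This may reflect the difficulty of sequencing and annotating these hairpin repeats rather than a real truncation.

Transcription is driven by the human synapsin I promoter, which restricts expression to neurons, and is terminated by the bovine growth hormone polyadenylation signal. The open reading frame begins with a neurexin-derived segment. The catalogue lists this as human NRXN1, but the automated annotation matched two short, equal-length fragments to bovine neurexin-3-beta, so the exact origin and extent of the sequence are not settled by the record. It presumably serves as the membrane-targeting portion. Fused to its C terminus are CIBN, the N-terminal part of Arabidopsis CIB1 that binds blue-light-activated CRY2; a V5 epitope tag, named in the catalogue but not annotated in the feature table; TurboID, the engineered high-activity E. coli biotin ligase; and an HIV Rev nuclear export signal that keeps the fusion out of the nucleus.

The stated purpose is a membrane-TurboID variant for neuronal expression, used to biotinylate proteins near the membrane. The CIBN module could in principle allow light-dependent recruitment of CRY2-fused partners, but the record does not describe such a use.
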