Features (pLannotate 1.2.2; 17 found; start..end, strand, type, name):
     12..39      +  repeat_region  AAV2 ITR (fragment): inverted terminal repeat of adeno-associated virus serotype 2 inverted
     68..95      +  repeat_region  AAV2 ITR (fragment): inverted terminal repeat of adeno-associated virus serotype 2 inverted
    181..628     +  promoter       hSyn promoter: human synapsin I promoter; confers neuron-specific expression (Kügler et al., 2003)
    649..810     +  CDS            NRXN3 (fragment): NRX3B_BOVIN - Experimental evidence at protein level: Swiss-Prot protein existence level 1. Neuronal cell surface protein that may be involved in cell recognition and cell adhesion. May play a role in angiogenesis (By similarity). From Bos taurus (Bovine).
    826..987     +  CDS            NRXN3 (fragment): NRX3B_BOVIN - Experimental evidence at protein level: Swiss-Prot protein existence level 1. Neuronal cell surface protein that may be involved in cell recognition and cell adhesion. May play a role in angiogenesis (By similarity). From Bos taurus (Bovine).
   1063..1572    +  CDS            CIBN: N-terminal portion of the CIB1 transcription factor from Arabidopsis thaliana binds to CRY2 (cryptochrome 2) that has absorbed blue light (Kennedy et al., 2010)
   1639..2595    +  CDS            TurboID: mutant of the E. coli biotin ligase BioID engineered for improved catalytic efficiency (Branon et al., 2018)
   2602..2628    +  CDS            NES: nuclear export signal from the HIV Rev protein (Fischer et al., 1995)
   2674..2881    +  polyA_signal   bGH poly(A) signal: bovine growth hormone polyadenylation signal
   2910..3050    +  repeat_region  AAV2 ITR: inverted terminal repeat of adeno-associated virus serotype 2 inverted
   3055..3106    -  misc_feature   bom (fragment): basis of mobility region from pBR322
   3125..3580    +  rep_origin     f1 ori (sequence partly withheld): f1 bacteriophage origin of replication; arrow indicates direction of (+) strand synthesis
   3581..3630    -  misc_feature   bom (fragment): basis of mobility region from pBR322
   3732..3767    -  CDS            rop (fragment): Rop protein, which maintains plasmids at low copy number; rop
   3862..3966    +  promoter       AmpR promoter: bla
   3967..4827    +  CDS            AmpR: β-lactamase; bla; confers resistance to ampicillin, carbenicillin, and related antibiotics
   4998..5586    +  rep_origin     ori: high-copy-number ColE1/pMB1/pBR322/pUC origin of replication
>Addgene plasmid #250174 | pAAV Syn-Nrxn-CIBN-V5-TurboID-NES | addgene full sequence | sequence record 499107 | Addgene NGS Result
CCTGCAGGCAGCTGCGCGCTCGCTCGCTCACTGAGGCCGCCCGGGCGTCGGGCGACCTTTGGTCGCCCGG
CCTCAGTGAGCGAGCGAGCGCGCAGAGAGGGAGTGGCCAACTCCATCACTAGGGGTTCCTGCGGCCGCAC
GCGTTGTACAGTGTCTAGACTGCAGAGGGCCCTGCGTATGAGTGCAAGTGGGTTTTAGGACCAGGATGAG
GCGGGGTGGGGGTGCCTACCTGACGACCGACCCCGACCCACTGGACAAGCACCCAACCCCCATTCCCCAA
ATTGCGCATCCCCTATCAGAGAGGGGGAGGGGAAACAGGATGCGGCGAGGCGCGTGCGCACTGCCAGCTT
CAGCACCGCGGACAGTGCCTTCGCCCCCGCCTGGCGGCGCGCGCCACCGCCGCCTCAGCACTGAAGGCGC
GCTGACGTCACTCGCCGGTCCCCCGCAAACTCCCCTTCCCGGCCACCTTGGTCGCGTCCGCGCCGCCGCC
GGCCCAGCCGGACCGCACCACGCGAGGCGCGAGATAGGGGGGCACGGGCGCGACCATCTGCGCTGCGGCG
CCGGCGACTCAGCGCTGCCTCAGTCTGCGGTGGGCAGCGGAGGAGTCGTGTCGTGCCTGAGAGCGCAGTC
GAGAAGAAGCTTGCCACCATGCACCTGAGAATCCACGCGAGACGGAGCCCTCCTCGCCGGCCGGCCTGGA
CGCTTGGGATCTGGTTCCTGTTCTGGGGATGTATCGTCAGCTCTGTATGGAGTCAATTGTCTTCTAATGT
AGCTTCCTCCTCCTCCACCTCTTCCTCGCCGGGGTCTCACTACCCATACGATGTGCCAGATTACGCCAAC
CCCACGGAGCCGGGAATCAGACGGGTTCCGGGGGCCTCAGAGGTGATCCGGGAGTCGAGCAGCACAACAG
GGATGGTCGTCGGCATTGTGGCTGCTGCCGCCCTCTGCATCTTGATCCTCCTGTACGCCATGTACAAGTA
CAGGAACAGGGACGAGGGCTCGGGCTCGACCTCGGGCTCGGGCAGCGGTGGCTCTGGAGGTTCTGGTGGC
AGCTCTGGAGGTATGAATGGAGCTATAGGAGGTGACCTTTTGCTCAATTTTCCTGACATGTCGGTCCTAG
AGCGCCAAAGGGCTCACCTCAAGTACCTCAATCCCACCTTTGATTCTCCTCTCGCCGGCTTCTTTGCCGA
TTCTTCAATGATTACCGGCGGCGAGATGGACAGCTATCTTTCGACTGCCGGTTTGAATCTTCCGATGATG
TACGGTGAGACGACGGTGGAAGGTGATTCAAGACTCTCAATTTCGCCGGAAACGACGCTTGGGACTGGAA
ATTTCAAGGCAGCGAAGTTTGATACAGAGACTAAGGATTGTAATGAGGCGGCGAAGAAGATGACGATGAA
CAGAGATGACCTAGTAGAAGAAGGAGAAGAAGAGAAGTCGAAAATAACAGAGCAAAACAATGGGAGCACA
AAAAGCATCAAGAAGATGAAACACAAAGCCAAGAAAGAAGAGAACAATTTCTCTAATGATTCATCTAAAG
TGACGAAGGAATTGGAGAAAACGGATTATATTCATGGTGGCTCTGGTAGCGGCAAGCCCATCCCCAACCC
CCTGCTGGGCCTGGACAGCACCGCTAGCAAAGACAATACTGTGCCTCTGAAGCTGATCGCTCTCCTGGCT
AATGGCGAGTTCCATAGTGGCGAACAGCTGGGAGAAACCCTGGGCATGTCCAGGGCCGCTATCAACAAGC
ACATTCAGACTCTGCGCGACTGGGGCGTGGACGTGTTCACCGTGCCCGGAAAGGGCTACTCTCTGCCCGA
GCCTATCCCGCTGCTGAACGCTAAACAGATTCTGGGACAGCTGGACGGCGGGAGCGTGGCAGTCCTGCCT
GTGGTCGACTCCACCAATCAGTACCTGCTGGATCGAATCGGCGAGCTGAAGAGTGGGGATGCTTGCATTG
CAGAATATCAGCAGGCAGGGAGAGGAAGCAGAGGGAGGAAATGGTTCTCTCCTTTTGGAGCTAACCTGTA
CCTGAGTATGTTTTGGCGCCTGAAGCGGGGACCAGCAGCAATCGGCCTGGGCCCGGTCATCGGAATTGTC
ATGGCAGAAGCGCTGCGAAAGCTGGGAGCAGACAAGGTGCGAGTCAAATGGCCCAATGACCTGTATCTGC
AGGATAGAAAGCTGGCAGGCATCCTGGTGGAGCTGGCCGGAATAACAGGCGATGCTGCACAGATCGTCAT
TGGCGCCGGGATTAACGTGGCTATGAGGCGCGTGGAGGAAAGCGTGGTCAATCAGGGCTGGATCACACTG
CAGGAAGCAGGGATTAACCTGGACAGGAATACTCTGGCCGCTACGCTGATCCGAGAGCTGCGGGCAGCCC
TGGAACTGTTCGAGCAGGAAGGCCTGGCTCCATATCTGCCACGGTGGGAGAAGCTGGATAACTTCATCAA
TAGACCCGTGAAGCTGATCATTGGGGACAAAGAGATTTTCGGGATTAGCCGGGGGATTGATAAACAGGGA
GCCCTGCTGCTGGAACAGGACGGAGTTATCAAACCCTGGATGGGCGGAGAAATCAGTCTGCGGTCTGCCG
AAAAGCTGCAGCTGCCTCCCCTGGAGCGCCTGACCCTGGACTAATAGGAATTCCTCGAGCTAGAGCTCGC
TGATCAGCCTCGACTGTGCCTTCTAGTTGCCAGCCATCTGTTGTTTGCCCCTCCCCCGTGCCTTCCTTGA
CCCTGGAAGGTGCCACTCCCACTGTCCTTTCCTAATAAAATGAGGAAATTGCATCGCATTGTCTGAGTAG
GTGTCATTCTATTCTGGGGGGTGGGGTGGGGCAGGACAGCAAGGGGGAGGATTGGGAAGACAATAGCAGG
CATGCTGGGGAGGTAACCACGTGCGGACCGAGCGGCCGCAGGAACCCCTAGTGATGGAGTTGGCCACTCC
CTCTCTGCGCGCTCGCTCGCTCACTGAGGCCGGGCGACCAAAGGTCGCCCGACGCCCGGGCTTTGCCCGG
GCGGCCTCAGTGAGCGAGCGAGCGCGCAGCTGCCTGCAGGGGCGCCTGATGCGGTATTTTCTCCTTACGC
ATCTGTGCGGTATTTCACACCGCATA
[95 nt withheld, positions 3107-3201]
T
[46 nt withheld, positions 3203-3248]
C
[141 nt withheld, positions 3250-3390]
CCTTTGACGTTGGAGTCCACGTTCTTT
[37 nt withheld, positions 3418-3454]
ACTCTATCTCGGGCTATTCTTTTGATTTATAAGGGATTTTGCCGATTTCGGTCTATTGGTTAAAAAATGA
GCTGATTTAACAAAAATTTAACGCGAATTTTAACAAAATATTAACGTTTACAATTTTATGGTGCACTCTC
AGTACAATCTGCTCTGATGCCGCATAGTTAAGCCAGCCCCGACACCCGCCAACACCCGCTGACGCGCCCT
GACGGGCTTGTCTGCTCCCGGCATCCGCTTACAGACAAGCTGTGACCGTCTCCGGGAGCTGCATGTGTCA
GAGGTTTTCACCGTCATCACCGAAACGCGCGAGACGAAAGGGCCTCGTGATACGCCTATTTTTATAGGTT
AATGTCATGATAATAATGGTTTCTTAGACGTCAGGTGGCACTTTTCGGGGAAATGTGCGCGGAACCCCTA
TTTGTTTATTTTTCTAAATACATTCAAATATGTATCCGCTCATGAGACAATAACCCTGATAAATGCTTCA
ATAATATTGAAAAAGGAAGAGTATGAGTATTCAACATTTCCGTGTCGCCCTTATTCCCTTTTTTGCGGCA
TTTTGCCTTCCTGTTTTTGCTCACCCAGAAACGCTGGTGAAAGTAAAAGATGCTGAAGATCAGTTGGGTG
CACGAGTGGGTTACATCGAACTGGATCTCAACAGCGGTAAGATCCTTGAGAGTTTTCGCCCCGAAGAACG
TTTTCCAATGATGAGCACTTTTAAAGTTCTGCTATGTGGCGCGGTATTATCCCGTATTGACGCCGGGCAA
GAGCAACTCGGTCGCCGCATACACTATTCTCAGAATGACTTGGTTGAGTACTCACCAGTCACAGAAAAGC
ATCTTACGGATGGCATGACAGTAAGAGAATTATGCAGTGCTGCCATAACCATGAGTGATAACACTGCGGC
CAACTTACTTCTGACAACGATCGGAGGACCGAAGGAGCTAACCGCTTTTTTGCACAACATGGGGGATCAT
GTAACTCGCCTTGATCGTTGGGAACCGGAGCTGAATGAAGCCATACCAAACGACGAGCGTGACACCACGA
TGCCTGTAGCAATGGCAACAACGTTGCGCAAACTATTAACTGGCGAACTACTTACTCTAGCTTCCCGGCA
ACAATTAATAGACTGGATGGAGGTGGATAAAGTTGCAGGACCACTTCTGCGCTCGGCCCTTCCGGCTGGC
TGGTTTATTGCTGATAAATCTGGAGCCGGTGAGCGTGGAAGCCGCGGTATCATTGCAGCACTGGGGCCAG
ATGGTAAGCCCTCCCGTATCGTAGTTATCTACACGACGGGGAGTCAGGCAACTATGGATGAACGAAATAG
ACAGATCGCTGAGATAGGTGCCTCACTGATTAAGCATTGGTAACTGTCAGACCAAGTTTACTCATATATA
CTTTAGATTGATTTAAAACTTCATTTTTAATTTAAAAGGATCTAGGTGAAGATCCTTTTTGATAATCTCA
TGACCAAAATCCCTTAACGTGAGTTTTCGTTCCACTGAGCGTCAGACCCCGTAGAAAAGATCAAAGGATC
TTCTTGAGATCCTTTTTTTCTGCGCGTAATCTGCTGCTTGCAAACAAAAAAACCACCGCTACCAGCGGTG
GTTTGTTTGCCGGATCAAGAGCTACCAACTCTTTTTCCGAAGGTAACTGGCTTCAGCAGAGCGCAGATAC
CAAATACTGTTCTTCTAGTGTAGCCGTAGTTAGGCCACCACTTCAAGAACTCTGTAGCACCGCCTACATA
CCTCGCTCTGCTAATCCTGTTACCAGTGGCTGCTGCCAGTGGCGATAAGTCGTGTCTTACCGGGTTGGAC
TCAAGACGATAGTTACCGGATAAGGCGCAGCGGTCGGGCTGAACGGGGGGTTCGTGCACACAGCCCAGCT
TGGAGCGAACGACCTACACCGAACTGAGATACCTACAGCGTGAGCTATGAGAAAGCGCCACGCTTCCCGA
AGGGAGAAAGGCGGACAGGTATCCGGTAAGCGGCAGGGTCGGAACAGGAGAGCGCACGAGGGAGCTTCCA
GGGGGAAACGCCTGGTATCTTTATAGTCCTGTCGGGTTTCGCCACCTCTGACTTGAGCGTCGATTTTTGT
GATGCTCGTCAGGGGGGCGGAGCCTATGGAAAAACGCCAGCAACGCGGCCTTTTTACGGTTCCTGGCCTT
TTGCTGGCCTTTTGCTCACATGT
